>Addgene plasmid #19858 | psiCHECK RHEBL1 3'UTR | depositor full sequence | sequence record 9384 | Author sequence
AGATCTGCGCAGCACCATGGCCTGAAATAACCTCTGAAAGAGGAACTTGGTTAGGTACCTTCTGAGGCGG
AAAGAACCAGCTGTGGAATGTGTGTCAGTTAGGGTGTGGAAAGTCCCCAGGCTCCCCAGCAGGCAGAAGT
ATGCAAAGCATGCATCTCAATTAGTCAGCAACCAGGTGTGGAAAGTCCCCAGGCTCCCCAGCAGGCAGAA
GTATGCAAAGCATGCATCTCAATTAGTCAGCAACCATAGTCCCGCCCCTAACTCCGCCCATCCCGCCCCT
AACTCCGCCCAGTTCCGCCCATTCTCCGCCCCATGGCTGACTAATTTTTTTTATTTATGCAGAGGCCGAG
GCCGCCTCGGCCTCTGAGCTATTCCAGAAGTAGTGAGGAGGCTTTTTTGGAGGCCTAGGCTTTTGCAAAA
AGCTTGATTCTTCTGACACAACAGTCTCGAACTTAAGCTGCAGAAGTTGGTCGTGAGGCACTGGGCAGGT
AAGTATCAAGGTTACAAGACAGGTTTAAGGAGACCAATAGAAACTGGGCTTGTCGAGACAGAGAAGACTC
TTGCGTTTCTGATAGGCACCTATTGGTCTTACTGACATCCACTTTGCCTTTCTCTCCACAGGTGTCCACT
CCCAGTTCAATTACAGCTCTTAAGGCTAGAGTACTTAATACGACTCACTATAGGCTAGCCACCATGGCTT
CCAAGGTGTACGACCCCGAGCAACGCAAACGCATGATCACTGGGCCTCAGTGGTGGGCTCGCTGCAAGCA
AATGAACGTGCTGGACTCCTTCATCAACTACTATGATTCCGAGAAGCACGCCGAGAACGCCGTGATTTTT
CTGCATGGTAACGCTGCCTCCAGCTACCTGTGGAGGCACGTCGTGCCTCACATCGAGCCCGTGGCTAGAT
GCATCATCCCTGATCTGATCGGAATGGGTAAGTCCGGCAAGAGCGGGAATGGCTCATATCGCCTCCTGGA
TCACTACAAGTACCTCACCGCTTGGTTCGAGCTGCTGAACCTTCCAAAGAAAATCATCTTTGTGGGCCAC
GACTGGGGGGCTTGTCTGGCCTTTCACTACTCCTACGAGCACCAAGACAAGATCAAGGCCATCGTCCATG
CTGAGAGTGTCGTGGACGTGATCGAGTCCTGGGACGAGTGGCCTGACATCGAGGAGGATATCGCCCTGAT
CAAGAGCGAAGAGGGCGAGAAAATGGTGCTTGAGAATAACTTCTTCGTCGAGACCATGCTCCCAAGCAAG
ATCATGCGGAAACTGGAGCCTGAGGAGTTCGCTGCCTACCTGGAGCCATTCAAGGAGAAGGGCGAGGTTA
GACGGCCTACCCTCTCCTGGCCTCGCGAGATCCCTCTCGTTAAGGGAGGCAAGCCCGACGTCGTCCAGAT
TGTCCGCAACTACAACGCCTACCTTCGGGCCAGCGACGATCTGCCTAAGATGTTCATCGAGTCCGACCCT
GGGTTCTTTTCCAACGCTATTGTCGAGGGAGCTAAGAAGTTCCCTAACACCGAGTTCGTGAAGGTGAAGG
GCCTCCACTTCAGCCAGGAGGACGCTCCAGATGAAATGGGTAAGTACATCAAGAGCTTCGTGGAGCGCGT
GCTGAAGAACGAGCAGTAATTCTAGGCGATCGCTCGAGGTGTGGGGTAACTGCCTTGCTTCTGCCCCCGG
CACTTGCCATGTTCCAGTGGGGGGCAGATCCTCAGGACTTCACGGGTATGGTTGCCAGCTGTGTTCCTGG
CCCCTGGACACACAGTGTGGCATCCTCATGTTTGCACACTTTCCCCAGGCTCCAGTGGCCTGGATGTCAA
TGTTTACAAAGGGGCAAGGACCTCTCATGGACACTGGCCTCTAGCCCTCTGTTTTTGTTTGATGAATTCT
GTTATAACCTATGGGGTCAGGATATGAGTCCTGGGCATTATTTATCCAGGACCCATCCTCTTGGGTGGGT
TTTGGGTGTTGGCTGGGTAAGGGGAGCCGGGGACTTCTGAAATAGAGCTGGCTCCCTGGGGTGACAATGT
ATATATGCAAATAAATTGAGAAATCGCGGCCGCTGGCCGCAATAAAATATCTTTATTTTCATTACATCTG
TGTGTTGGTTTTTTGTGTGAGGATCTAAATGAGTCTTCGGACCTCGCGGGGGCCGCTTAAGCGGTGGTTA
GGGTTTGTCTGACGCGGGGGGAGGGGGAAGGAACGAAACACTCTCATTCGGAGGCGGCTCGGGGTTTGGT
CTTGGTGGCCACGGGCACGCAGAAGAGCGCCGCGATCCTCTTAAGCACCCCCCCGCCCTCCGTGGAGGCG
GGGGTTTGGTCGGCGGGTGGTAACTGGCGGGCCGCTGACTCGGGCGGGTCGCGCGCCCCAGAGTGTGACC
TTTTCGGTCTGCTCGCAGACCCCCGGGCGGCGCCGCCGCGGCGGCGACGGGCTCGCTGGGTCCTAGGCTC
CATGGGGACCGTATACGTGGACAGGCTCTGGAGCATCCGCACGACTGCGGTGATATTACCGGAGACCTTC
TGCGGGACGAGCCGGGTCACGCGGCTGACGCGGAGCGTCCGTTGGGCGACAAACACCAGGACGGGGCACA
GGTACACTATCTTGTCACCCGGAGGCGCGAGGGACTGCAGGAGCTTCAGGGAGTGGCGCAGCTGCTTCAT
CCCCGTGGCCCGTTGCTCGCGTTTGCTGGCGGTGTCCCCGGAAGAAATATATTTGCATGTCTTTAGTTCT
ATGATGACACAAACCCCGCCCAGCGTCTTGTCATTGGCGAATTCGAACACGCAGATGCAGTCGGGGCGGC
GCGGTCCCAGGTCCACTTCGCATATTAAGGTGACGCGTGTGGCCTCGAACACCGAGCGACCCTGCAGCGA
CCCGCTTAAAAGCTTGGCATTCCGGTACTGTTGGTAAAGCCACCATGGCCGATGCTAAGAACATTAAGAA
GGGCCCTGCTCCCTTCTACCCTCTGGAGGATGGCACCGCTGGCGAGCAGCTGCACAAGGCCATGAAGAGG
TATGCCCTGGTGCCTGGCACCATTGCCTTCACCGATGCCCACATTGAGGTGGACATCACCTATGCCGAGT
ACTTCGAGATGTCTGTGCGCCTGGCCGAGGCCATGAAGAGGTACGGCCTGAACACCAACCACCGCATCGT
GGTGTGCTCTGAGAACTCTCTGCAGTTCTTCATGCCAGTGCTGGGCGCCCTGTTCATCGGAGTGGCCGTG
GCCCCTGCTAACGACATTTACAACGAGCGCGAGCTGCTGAACAGCATGGGCATTTCTCAGCCTACCGTGG
TGTTCGTGTCTAAGAAGGGCCTGCAGAAGATCCTGAACGTGCAGAAGAAGCTGCCTATCATCCAGAAGAT
CATCATCATGGACTCTAAGACCGACTACCAGGGCTTCCAGAGCATGTACACATTCGTGACATCTCATCTG
CCTCCTGGCTTCAACGAGTACGACTTCGTGCCAGAGTCTTTCGACAGGGACAAAACCATTGCCCTGATCA
TGAACAGCTCTGGGTCTACCGGCCTGCCTAAGGGCGTGGCCCTGCCTCATCGCACCGCCTGTGTGCGCTT
CTCTCACGCCCGCGACCCTATTTTCGGCAACCAGATCATCCCCGACACCGCTATTCTGAGCGTGGTGCCA
TTCCACCACGGCTTCGGCATGTTCACCACCCTGGGCTACCTGATTTGCGGCTTTCGGGTGGTGCTGATGT
ACCGCTTCGAGGAGGAGCTGTTCCTGCGCAGCCTGCAAGACTACAAAATTCAGTCTGCCCTGCTGGTGCC
AACCCTGTTCAGCTTCTTCGCTAAGAGCACCCTGATCGACAAGTACGACCTGTCTAACCTGCACGAGATT
GCCTCTGGCGGCGCCCCACTGTCTAAGGAGGTGGGCGAAGCCGTGGCCAAGCGCTTTCATCTGCCAGGCA
TCCGCCAGGGCTACGGCCTGACCGAGACAACCAGCGCCATTCTGATTACCCCAGAGGGCGACGACAAGCC
TGGCGCCGTGGGCAAGGTGGTGCCATTCTTCGAGGCCAAGGTGGTGGACCTGGACACCGGCAAGACCCTG
GGAGTGAACCAGCGCGGCGAGCTGTGTGTGCGCGGCCCTATGATTATGTCCGGCTACGTGAATAACCCTG
AGGCCACAAACGCCCTGATCGACAAGGACGGCTGGCTGCACTCTGGCGACATTGCCTACTGGGACGAGGA
CGAGCACTTCTTCATCGTGGACCGCCTGAAGTCTCTGATCAAGTACAAGGGCTACCAGGTGGCCCCAGCC
GAGCTGGAGTCTATCCTGCTGCAGCACCCTAACATTTTCGACGCCGGAGTGGCCGGCCTGCCCGACGACG
ATGCCGGCGAGCTGCCTGCCGCCGTCGTCGTGCTGGAACACGGCAAGACCATGACCGAGAAGGAGATCGT
GGACTATGTGGCCAGCCAGGTGACAACCGCCAAGAAGCTGCGCGGCGGAGTGGTGTTCGTGGACGAGGTG
CCCAAGGGCCTGACCGGCAAGCTGGACGCCCGCAAGATCCGCGAGATCCTGATCAAGGCTAAGAAAGGCG
GCAAGATCGCCGTGTAATAATTCTAGAGTCGGGGCGGCCGGCCGCTTCGAGCAGACATGATAAGATACAT
TGATGAGTTTGGACAAACCACAACTAGAATGCAGTGAAAAAAATGCTTTATTTGTGAAATTTGTGATGCT
ATTGCTTTATTTGTAACCATTATAAGCTGCAATAAACAAGTTAACAACAACAATTGCATTCATTTTATGT
TTCAGGTTCAGGGGGAGGTGTGGGAGGTTTTTTAAAGCAAGTAAAACCTCTACAAATGTGGTAAAATCGA
TAAGGATCCAGGTGGCACTTTTCGGGGAAATGTGCGCGGAACCCCTATTTGTTTATTTTTCTAAATACAT
TCAAATATGTATCCGCTCATGAGACAATAACCCTGATAAATGCTTCAATAATATTGAAAAAGGAAGAGTA
TGAGTATTCAACATTTCCGTGTCGCCCTTATTCCCTTTTTTGCGGCATTTTGCCTTCCTGTTTTTGCTCA
CCCAGAAACGCTGGTGAAAGTAAAAGATGCTGAAGATCAGTTGGGTGCACGAGTGGGTTACATCGAACTG
GATCTCAACAGCGGTAAGATCCTTGAGAGTTTTCGCCCCGAAGAACGTTTTCCAATGATGAGCACTTTTA
AAGTTCTGCTATGTGGCGCGGTATTATCCCGTATTGACGCCGGGCAAGAGCAACTCGGTCGCCGCATACA
CTATTCTCAGAATGACTTGGTTGAGTACTCACCAGTCACAGAAAAGCATCTTACGGATGGCATGACAGTA
AGAGAATTATGCAGTGCTGCCATAACCATGAGTGATAACACTGCGGCCAACTTACTTCTGACAACGATCG
GAGGACCGAAGGAGCTAACCGCTTTTTTGCACAACATGGGGGATCATGTAACTCGCCTTGATCGTTGGGA
ACCGGAGCTGAATGAAGCCATACCAAACGACGAGCGTGACACCACGATGCCTGTAGCAATGGCAACAACG
TTGCGCAAACTATTAACTGGCGAACTACTTACTCTAGCTTCCCGGCAACAATTAATAGACTGGATGGAGG
CGGATAAAGTTGCAGGACCACTTCTGCGCTCGGCCCTTCCGGCTGGCTGGTTTATTGCTGATAAATCTGG
AGCCGGTGAGCGTGGGTCTCGCGGTATCATTGCAGCACTGGGGCCAGATGGTAAGCCCTCCCGTATCGTA
GTTATCTACACGACGGGGAGTCAGGCAACTATGGATGAACGAAATAGACAGATCGCTGAGATAGGTGCCT
CACTGATTAAGCATTGGTAACTGTCAGACCAAGTTTACTCATATATACTTTAGATTGATTTAAAACTTCA
TTTTTAATTTAAAAGGATCTAGGTGAAGATCCTTTTTGATAATCTCATGACCAAAATCCCTTAACGTGAG
TTTTCGTTCCACTGAGCGTCAGACCCCGTAGAAAAGATCAAAGGATCTTCTTGAGATCCTTTTTTTCTGC
GCGTAATCTGCTGCTTGCAAACAAAAAAACCACCGCTACCAGCGGTGGTTTGTTTGCCGGATCAAGAGCT
ACCAACTCTTTTTCCGAAGGTAACTGGCTTCAGCAGAGCGCAGATACCAAATACTGTTCTTCTAGTGTAG
CCGTAGTTAGGCCACCACTTCAAGAACTCTGTAGCACCGCCTACATACCTCGCTCTGCTAATCCTGTTAC
CAGTGGCTGCTGCCAGTGGCGATAAGTCGTGTCTTACCGGGTTGGACTCAAGACGATAGTTACCGGATAA
GGCGCAGCGGTCGGGCTGAACGGGGGGTTCGTGCACACAGCCCAGCTTGGAGCGAACGACCTACACCGAA
CTGAGATACCTACAGCGTGAGCTATGAGAAAGCGCCACGCTTCCCGAAGGGAGAAAGGCGGACAGGTATC
CGGTAAGCGGCAGGGTCGGAACAGGAGAGCGCACGAGGGAGCTTCCAGGGGGAAACGCCTGGTATCTTTA
TAGTCCTGTCGGGTTTCGCCACCTCTGACTTGAGCGTCGATTTTTGTGATGCTCGTCAGGGGGGCGGAGC
CTATGGAAAAACGCCAGCAACGCGGCCTTTTTACGGTTCCTGGCCTTTTGCTGGCCTTTTGCTCACATGG
CTCGAC
Features (pLannotate 1.2.2; 12 found; start..end, strand, type, name):
     62..419     +  promoter       SV40 promoter: SV40 enhancer and early promoter
    489..621     +  intron         chimeric intron: chimera between introns from human β-globin and immunoglobulin heavy chain genes
    666..684     +  promoter       T7 promoter: promoter for bacteriophage T7 RNA polymerase
    694..1629    +  CDS            hRluc: Renilla luciferase human codon-optimized
   2071..2119    +  polyA_signal   poly(A) signal: synthetic polyadenylation signal
   2128..2879    +  promoter       HSV TK promoter: herpes simplex virus thymidine kinase promoter
   2915..4567    +  CDS            luciferase: firefly luciferase; luc+; enhanced luc+ version of the luciferase gene AAS38485.1 42718124.0
   4611..4732    -  polyA_signal   SV40 poly(A) signal: SV40 polyadenylation signal
   4755..4823    -  CDS            large T antigen (fragment): large T antigen from SV40 (simian virus 40)
   4865..4969    +  promoter       AmpR promoter: bla
   4970..5830    +  CDS            AmpR: β-lactamase; bla; confers resistance to ampicillin, carbenicillin, and related antibiotics
   6001..6589    +  rep_origin     ori: high-copy-number ColE1/pMB1/pBR322/pUC origin of replication
