[The description below was written by a language model from this plasmid's Addgene catalogue record and pLannotate feature annotations shown in this document.]
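Description:
psiCHECK RHEBL1 3'UTR is a dual-luciferase reporter plasmid for mammalian cells, built on the psiCHECK-2 backbone (Promega). It is propagated in E. coli through a high-copy ColE1/pUC-type origin and selected with ampicillin via the β-lactamase gene and its native promoter. The annotated depositor sequence is 6,656 nt, consistent with the stated backbone plus a 407 bp insert.

The payload is a fragment of the human RHEBL1 3' untranslated region, cloned between XhoI and NotI sites that both remain intact. The feature table does not annotate the insert itself, but an unannotated gap lies between the end of the humanized Renilla luciferase (hRluc) coding sequence and the synthetic poly(A) signal, which fits the UTR sitting directly downstream of the reporter. Renilla expression is driven by the SV40 enhancer/early promoter followed by a chimeric β-globin/immunoglobulin intron that promotes efficient mRNA processing. A T7 promoter just upstream of hRluc also permits in vitro transcription. A second, independent cassette places firefly luciferase (luc+) under the HSV thymidine kinase promoter with an SV40 poly(A) signal. The short large T antigen fragment annotated nearby is simply part of that SV40 polyadenylation region.

Because the RHEBL1 3'UTR becomes part of the Renilla transcript, any post-transcriptional regulation acting on it, such as microRNA- and Argonaute-mediated repression, changes Renilla output, while firefly luciferase from the same plasmid serves as an internal normalization control. The associated publication concerns human Argonaute complexes and their bound target mRNAs, consistent with use in validating RHEBL1 as such a target. The depositor notes small sequence differences between the author and repository sequences that do not affect function.
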