Addgene plasmid #19858: psiCHECK RHEBL1 3'UTR
Depositing lab: Thomas Tuschl. Depositing organization: Rockefeller University. Publication: Molecular characterization of human Argonaute-containing ribonucleoprotein complexes and their bound target mRNAs. Landthaler M, Gaidatzis D, Rothballer A, Chen PY, Soll SJ, Dinic L, Ojo T, Hafner M, Zavolan M, Tuschl T. RNA. 2008 Dec;14(12):2580-96. doi: 10.1261/rna.1351608. Epub 2008 Oct 31. PubMed 18978028.
Backbone
  Vector backbone: psiCHECK-2
  Backbone manufacturer: Promega
  Backbone size w/o insert (bp): 6249
  Vector type: Mammalian Expression
Growth in bacteria
  Bacterial resistance: Ampicillin, 100 μg/mL
  Growth temperature: 37°C
  Growth strain: DH5alpha
  Copy number: High Copy
Gene/Insert
  Gene/Insert name: RHEBL1 3'UTR (alt name: RHEBL1)
  Species: H. sapiens (human)
  Insert size (bp): 407
  GenBank ID: NM_144593
  Entrez Gene: RHEBL1 (a.k.a. RHEBL1c)
  Cloning method: Restriction Enzyme; 5′ cloning site XhoI (not destroyed); 3′ cloning site NotI (not destroyed)
  Sequencing primers: 5′ GTACATCAAGAGCTTCGTGG; 3′ AAGACTCATTTAGATCCTCACAC
Terms and licenses: Academic/Nonprofit Terms; Industry Terms: Not Available to Industry
Depositor comments: There are small differences between author's sequence and Addgene sequence. Depositor is aware of the changes. These changes in the sequence do not affect the function of the construct.
How to cite: psiCHECK RHEBL1 3'UTR was a gift from Thomas Tuschl (Addgene plasmid # 19858 ; http://n2t.net/addgene:19858 ; RRID:Addgene_19858)
