>Addgene plasmid #19858 | psiCHECK RHEBL1 3'UTR | addgene partial sequence | sequence record 25642 | 19858 with T7
GCAAACGCATGATCACTGGGCCTCAGTGGTGGGCTCGCTGCAANCNAATGAACGTGCTGGACTCCTTCAT
CAACTACTATGATTCCGAGAAGCACGCCGAGAACGCCGTGATTTTTCTGCATGGTAACGCTGCCTCCAGC
TACCTGTGGAGGCACGTCGTGCCTCACATCGAGCCCGTGGCTAGATGCATCATCCCTGATCTGATCGGAA
TGGGTAAGTCCGGCAAGAGCGGGAATGGCTCATATCGCCTCCTGGATCACTACAAGTACCTCACCGCTTG
GTTCGAGCTGCTGAACCTTCCAAAGAAAATCATCTTTGTGGGCCACGACTGGGGGGCTTGTCTGGCCTTT
CACTACTCCTACGAGCACCAAGACAAGATCAAGGCCATCGTCCATGCTGAGAGTGTCGTGGACGTGATCG
AGTCCTGGGACGAGTGGCCTGACATCGAGGAGGATATCGCCCTGATCAAGAGCGAAGAGGGCGAGAAAAT
GGTGCTTGAGAATAACTTCTTCGTCGAGACCATGCTCCCAAGCAAGATCATGCGGAAACTGGAGCCTGAG
GAGTTCGCTGCCTACCTGGAGCCATTCAAGGNNANNGGCGAGGTTAGACGGCCTACCCTCTCCTGGCCTC
GCGAGATCCCTCTCGTTAAGGGANGCAAG
