>Addgene plasmid #19858 | psiCHECK RHEBL1 3'UTR | addgene partial sequence | sequence record 25643 | RenLuc3F 5'-GTACATCAAGAGCTTCGTGG-3'
AAANAGTATTCTAGGCGATCGCTCGAGGTGTGGGGTAACTGCCTTGCTTCTGCCCCCGGCACTTGCCATG
TTCCAGTGGGGGGCAGATCCTCAGGACTTCACGGGTATGGTTGCCAGCTGTGTTCCTGGCCCCTGGACAC
ACAGTGTGGCATCCTCACGTTTGCACACTTTCCCCAGGCTCCAGTGGCCTGGATGTCAATGTTTACAAAG
GGGCAAGGACCTCTCATGGACACTGGCCTCTAGCCCTCTGTTTTTGTTTGATGAATTCTGTTATAACCTA
TGGGGTCAGGATATGAGTCCTGGGCATTATTTATCCAGGACCCATCCTCTTGGGTGGGTTTTGGGTGTTG
GCTGGGTAAGGGGAGCCGGGGACTTCTGAAATAGAGCTGGCTCCCTGGGGTGACAATGTATATATGCAAA
TAAATTGAGAAATCGCGGCCGCTGGCCGCAATAAAATATCTTTATTTTCATTACATCTGTGTGTTGGTTT
TTTGTGTGAGGATCTAAATGAGTCTTCGGACCTCGCGGGGGCCGCTTAAGCGGTGGTTAGGGTTTGTCTG
ACGCGGGGGGAGGGGGAAGGAACGAAACACTCTCATTCGGAGGCGGCTCGGGGTTTGGTCTTGGTGGCCA
CGGGCACGCAGAAGAGCGCCGCGATCCTCTTAAGCACCCCCCCGCCCTCCGTGGAGGCGGGGGTTTGGTC
GGCGGGTGGTAACTGGCGGGCCGCTGACTCGGGCGGGTCGCGCGCCCCAGANTGTGACCTTNNGGTTGCT
CAANAANCAGGGGNGGCCCCCCNCGGCGCAANGGCTCCTGGTCCAAGCTCNAGGGNACNTAA
